Addgene plasmid #37748: pUASp YFP Rab40 DN
Depositing lab: Matthew Scott. Depositing organization: Stanford University. Publication: Thirty-one flavors of Drosophila rab proteins. Zhang J, Schulze KL, Hiesinger PR, Suyama K, Wang S, Fish M, Acar M, Hoskins RA, Bellen HJ, Scott MP. Genetics. 2007 Jun;176(2):1307-22. Epub 2007 Apr 3. 10.1534/genetics.106.066761 PubMed 17409086.
Backbone
  Vector backbone: pUASp
  Backbone size w/o insert (bp): 9939
  Vector type: Insect Expression ; Drosophila
Growth in bacteria
  Bacterial resistance: Ampicillin, 100 μg/mL
  Growth temperature: 37°C
  Growth strain: Top10
  Copy number: Unknown
Gene/Insert
  Gene/Insert name: Rab40
  Species: D. melanogaster (fly)
  Mutation: H25N (dominant negative)
  Entrez Gene: Rab40 (a.k.a. Dmel_CG1900, CG1900, DmRab40, Dmel\CG1900, rab40)
  Promoter: GAL4
  Tag / fusion protein: YFP (N terminal on backbone)
  Cloning method: Gateway Cloning
  Sequencing primers: 5′ EGFP-C; 3′ pUASp-3 (5'-AGGTTTAACCAGGGGATGCT-3')
Terms and licenses: Academic/Nonprofit Terms; Industry Terms: Not Available to Industry
Depositor comments: This construct contains a SNP - T3L.
How to cite: pUASp YFP Rab40 DN was a gift from Matthew Scott (Addgene plasmid # 37748 ; http://n2t.net/addgene:37748 ; RRID:Addgene_37748)
