[The description below was written by a language model from this plasmid's Addgene catalogue record.]
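Description:
pUASp YFP Rab40 DN is a Drosophila expression plasmid built on the pUASp backbone (about 9.9 kb without insert), a vector designed for GAL4-responsive transgene expression in flies. It is propagated in E. coli under ampicillin selection; the copy number is not recorded, and no feature table is available, so the origin of replication and any fly transformation marker or transposon elements on the backbone are not stated in the record.

The insert is the Drosophila melanogaster small GTPase Rab40 (CG1900), introduced by Gateway cloning and carrying an H25N substitution that the depositor designates as dominant negative. Substitutions of this kind in the nucleotide-binding region of Rab proteins are generally used to bias the GTPase toward an inactive state that interferes with the endogenous protein's function. A YFP tag supplied by the backbone is fused to the N terminus of Rab40, so the mutant protein can be followed by fluorescence. The depositor also notes an additional sequence variant, T3L, in the construct.

Expression is listed as GAL4-driven, meaning transcription depends on upstream activating sequences that respond to the yeast GAL4 activator. In transgenic flies, crossing to a chosen GAL4 driver line restricts expression to particular tissues or stages. The plasmid belongs to a systematic collection of tagged Drosophila Rab constructs and is suited to examining Rab40 localisation and the consequences of disrupting its activity in membrane trafficking in vivo.
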