>Addgene plasmid #37748 | pUASp YFP Rab40 DN | addgene partial sequence | sequence record 55807 | EGFP-C 5'-CATGGTCCTGCTGGAGTTCGTG-3'
GAGCTGTACAAGTCCGGACTCAGATCTCGAGCTCAAGCTTCGAATTCTGCAGTCGACGGTACCGCGGGCC
CGGGATCATCAACAAGTTTGTACAAAAAAGCAGGCTTAATGACCAAGGACTACGACTATCTGCTAAAGGT
TCTACTGGTGGGCGACAGCGATGTGGGCAAGAACGAGATTCTCTCAAACCTGGAGGATCCCTCCACGGAG
AGTCCCTTCTGCAGTGGGAACGACTGCACATCTCATATCCTTCAAACGGTAGCCTACAAGACGACCACCA
TCCTGCTGGAGGGCAAGCGGGTGAAGCTGCAGCTGTGGGACACCTCCGGCCAGGGACGCTTCTGCACGAT
CATTCGCTCCTATTCGCGCGGCGCCCAGGGCATCATCCTCGTCTACGACATCACCAACAAGTGGAGCTTC
GACGGTATCGATCGGTGGCTCAAGGAGGTCGACGAGCACGCCCCAGGAATTCCGAAGGTTCTTGTCGGGA
ATCGCCTGCACTTGGCCTTCAAGCGACAGGTGGCGGCCAAACAGGCCGAGACCTACGCCAGCCGCAACAA
TATGTCCTGCTTCGAGATATCGCCTCTCTGCAACTTCAACATCCGCGAGTCCTTTTGCGAACTGGCGCGG
ATGGCCCTGCATCGCAACGGCATGGAGCACATCTGGCGCAGCAATAAGGTGCTGTCGCTTCAGGAATTGT
GCTGCAGGACAATTGTGCGAAGGACGAGCGTGTATGCGATCGATTCGCTGCCGCTGCCGCCGTCGGTGAA
GTCGACGCTCAAGTCATACGCGCTGACCA
